Addgene plasmid #100493: pCMV_mEm_4GS_LF82_807
Purpose: Mammalian expression of E. coli LF82_807 CDS fused to mEmerald
Depositing lab: Alan Huett. Depositing organization: University of Nottingham. Publication: A multi-phenotypic imaging screen to identify bacterial effectors by exogenous expression in a HeLa cell line. Collins A, Huett A. Sci Data. 2018 May 15;5:180081. doi: 10.1038/sdata.2018.81. PubMed 29762554.
Backbone
  Vector backbone: pCMV
  Backbone size w/o insert (bp): 4502
  Vector type: Mammalian Expression
Growth in bacteria
  Bacterial resistance: Ampicillin, 100 μg/mL
  Growth temperature: 37°C
  Growth strain: XL1 Blue
  Copy number: High Copy
Gene/Insert
  Gene/Insert name: LF82_807
  Insert size (bp): 195
  Promoter: CMV
  Tag / fusion protein: mEmerald (N terminal on backbone)
  Cloning method: Ligation Independent Cloning
  Sequencing primers: 5′ ACTTCTGCTCTAAAAGCTGCGG; 3′ CACTGCATTCTAGTTGTGGTTTGTC
Terms and licenses: Academic/Nonprofit Terms; Industry Terms: Not Available to Industry
How to cite: pCMV_mEm_4GS_LF82_807 was a gift from Alan Huett (Addgene plasmid # 100493 ; http://n2t.net/addgene:100493 ; RRID:Addgene_100493)
