[The description below was written by a language model from this plasmid's Addgene catalogue record and pLannotate feature annotations shown in this document.]
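Description:
pCMV_mEm_4GS_LF82_807 is a mammalian expression plasmid built on a pCMV backbone, designed to produce an Escherichia coli LF82 coding sequence (LF82_807) as a fusion to the green fluorescent protein mEmerald. The full construct is about 4.7 kb, consisting of a 4.5 kb backbone plus a small 195 bp insert introduced by ligation-independent cloning. In bacteria it replicates from a high-copy ColE1/pUC-type origin and is selected with ampicillin through the β-lactamase gene and its native promoter. The remaining annotated bacterial elements (lacZα, lac promoter/operator, CAP site, and lacI, rop and bom fragments) are remnants of the pUC/pBR322-derived cloning vector and are not part of the expression cassette. No mammalian selection marker is annotated, which suggests transient transfection.

The expression cassette begins with the human cytomegalovirus immediate-early enhancer and promoter, followed by a modified SV40 intron that provides splice sites to improve mRNA processing and expression. Next comes the mEmerald open reading frame, which sits at the N terminus of the fusion. The bacterial insert is not separately annotated in the feature table but would occupy the gap between mEmerald and the SV40 polyadenylation signal that ends the cassette. The "4GS" in the name suggests a glycine-serine linker between the fluorescent protein and the bacterial protein, although the record does not describe it explicitly. The record does not state the function of LF82_807. The plasmid appears to belong to a collection used in an imaging screen that expressed candidate bacterial effectors in HeLa cells, where the mEmerald tag allows localisation of the fusion and identification of expressing cells for phenotypic scoring.
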