Features (pLannotate 1.2.2; 16 found; start..end, strand, type, name):
     16..171     -  CDS            lacZα (fragment): LacZα fragment of β-galactosidase; lacZ fragment
    177..197     -  misc_feature   MCS (fragment): pUC18/19 multiple cloning site
    196..499     +  enhancer       CMV enhancer: human cytomegalovirus immediate early enhancer
    500..703     +  promoter       CMV promoter: human cytomegalovirus (CMV) immediate early promoter
    841..937     +  intron         SV40 intron: modified SV40 intron with splice donor and acceptor sites
    998..1714    +  CDS            mEmerald: mEmerald is a basic (constitutively fluorescent) green fluorescent protein published in 1998, derived from Aequorea victoria. It is reported to be a very rapidly-maturing monomer with moderate acid sensitivity.
   2005..2139    -  polyA_signal   SV40 poly(A) signal: SV40 polyadenylation signal
   2274..2290    -  protein_bind   lac operator: The lac repressor binds to the lac operator to inhibit transcription in E. coli. This inhibition can be relieved by adding lactose or isopropyl-β-D-thiogalactopyranoside (IPTG). lac repressor encoded by lacI
   2298..2328    -  promoter       lac promoter: promoter for the E. coli lac operon
   2343..2364    -  protein_bind   CAP binding site: CAP binding activates transcription in the presence of cAMP. E. coli catabolite activator protein
   2377..2469    -  CDS            lacI (fragment): lac repressor; lacI; The lac repressor binds to the lac operator to inhibit transcription in E. coli. This inhibition can be relieved by adding lactose or isopropyl-β-D-thiogalactopyranoside (IPTG).
   2652..3240    -  rep_origin     ori: high-copy-number ColE1/pMB1/pBR322/pUC origin of replication
   3411..4271    -  CDS            AmpR: β-lactamase; bla; confers resistance to ampicillin, carbenicillin, and related antibiotics
   4272..4376    -  promoter       AmpR promoter: bla
   4471..4506    +  CDS            rop (fragment): Rop protein, which maintains plasmids at low copy number; rop
   4608..10      +  misc_feature   bom (fragment) (across the origin): basis of mobility region from pBR322
>Addgene plasmid #100493 | pCMV_mEm_4GS_LF82_807 | addgene full sequence | sequence record 212748 | Addgene NGS Result
CCGCATCAGGCGCCATTCGCCATTCAGGCTGCGCAACTGTTGGGAAGGGCGATCGGTGCGGGCCTCTTCG
CTATTACGCCAGCTGGCGAAAGGGGGATGTGCTGCAAGGCGATTAAGTTGGGTAACGCCAGGGTTTTCCC
AGTCACGACGTTGTAAAACGACGGCCAGTGAGTTCGAGCTTGCATGCCTGCAGGTCGTTACATAACTTAC
GGTAAATGGCCCGCCTGGCTGACCGCCCAACGACCCCCGCCCATTGACGTCAATAATGACGTATGTTCCC
ATAGTAACGCCAATAGGGACTTTCCATTGACGTCAATGGGTGGAGTATTTACGGTAAACTGCCCACTTGG
CAGTACATCAAGTGTATCATATGCCAAGTACGCCCCCTATTGACGTCAATGACGGTAAATGGCCCGCCTG
GCATTATGCCCAGTACATGACCTTATGGGACTTTCCTACTTGGCAGTACATCTACGTATTAGTCATCGCT
ATTACCATGGTGATGCGGTTTTGGCAGTACATCAATGGGCGTGGATAGCGGTTTGACTCACGGGGATTTC
CAAGTCTCCACCCCATTGACGTCAATGGGAGTTTGTTTTGGCACCAAAATCAACGGGACTTTCCAAAATG
TCGTAACAACTCCGCCCCATTGACGCAAATGGGCGGTAGGCGTGTACGGTGGGAGGTCTATATAAGCAGA
GCTCGTTTAGTGAACCGTCAGATCGCCTGGAGACGCCATCCACGCTGTTTTGACCTCCATAGAAGACACC
GGGACCGATCCAGCCTCCGGACTCTAGAGGATCCGGTACTAGAGGAACTGAAAAACCAGAAAGTTAACTG
GTAAGTTTAGTCTTTTTGTCTTTTATTTCAGGTCCCGGATCCGGTGGTGGTGCAAATCAAAGAACTGCTC
CTCAGTGGATGTTGCCTTTACTTCTAGGCCTGTACGGAAGTGTTACTTCTGCTCTAAAAGCTGCGGAATT
GTACCCGCGGGCCCACCATGGTGAGCAAGGGCGAGGAGCTGTTCACCGGGGTGGTGCCCATCCTGGTCGA
GCTGGACGGCGACGTAAACGGCCACAAGTTCAGCGTGTCCGGCGAGGGCGAGGGCGATGCCACCTACGGC
AAGCTGACCCTGAAGTTCATCTGCACCACCGGCAAGCTGCCCGTGCCCTGGCCCACCCTCGTGACCACCT
TGACCTACGGCGTGCAGTGCTTCGCCCGCTACCCCGACCACATGAAGCAGCACGACTTCTTCAAGTCCGC
CATGCCCGAAGGCTACGTCCAGGAGCGCACCATCTTCTTCAAGGACGACGGCAACTACAAGACCCGCGCC
GAGGTGAAGTTCGAGGGCGACACCCTGGTGAACCGCATCGAGCTGAAGGGCATCGACTTCAAGGAGGACG
GCAACATCCTGGGGCACAAGCTGGAGTACAACTACAACAGCCACAAGGTCTATATCACCGCCGACAAGCA
GAAGAACGGCATCAAGGTGAACTTCAAGACCCGCCACAACATCGAGGACGGCAGCGTGCAGCTCGCCGAC
CACTACCAGCAGAACACCCCCATCGGCGACGGCCCCGTGCTGCTGCCCGACAACCACTACCTGAGCACCC
AGTCCAAGCTGAGCAAAGACCCCAACGAGAAGCGCGATCACATGGTCCTGCTGGAGTTCGTGACCGCCGC
CGGGATCACTCTCGGCATGGACGAGCTGTACAAGCGAATTGGTGGAGGGGGCGGTTCCGGTGGCGGAGGT
TCCCGAATTCGTCGACGGAGATCTGATATGAAAATTCAGCTTGAACTGACTGATGACGAAGCGCTGGCAT
TGTCGCATCTGACTCAAAGTCTGACATGGAACACGATGCGTGATTTTGTCATGACTAACAGCGAATGCGA
TGAAATGCTTGATGCGGTCCGGAAATTAGAAAGAACGTTGACGGAACACGGCTTCAGGCACCAGTACGGC
TGTCTCGCTTGAATCGGTACCCTCGAGAAGCTTGCGGCCGCGGGGATCCAGACATGATAAGATACATTGA
TGAGTTTGGACAAACCACAACTAGAATGCAGTGAAAAAAATGCTTTATTTGTGAAATTTGTGATGCTATT
GCTTTATTTGTAACCATTATAAGCTGCAATAAACAAGTTAACAACAACAATTGCATTCATTTTATGTTTC
AGGTTCAGGGGGAGGTGTGGGAGGTTTTTTCGGATCCTCTAGAGTCGATCTGCAGGCATGCTAGCTTGGC
GTAATCATGGTCATAGCTGTTTCCTGTGTGAAATTGTTATCCGCTCACAATTCCACACAACATACGAGCC
GGAAGCATAAAGTGTAAAGCCTGGGGTGCCTAATGAGTGAGCTAACTCACATTAATTGCGTTGCGCTCAC
TGCCCGCTTTCCAGTCGGGAAACCTGTCGTGCCAGCTGCATTAATGAATCGGCCAACGCGCGGGGAGAGG
CGGTTTGCGTATTGGGCGCTCTTCCGCTTCCTCGCTCACTGACTCGCTGCGCTCGGTCGTTCGGCTGCGG
CGAGCGGTATCAGCTCACTCAAAGGCGGTAATACGGTTATCCACAGAATCAGGGGATAACGCAGGAAAGA
ACATGTGAGCAAAAGGCCAGCAAAAGGCCAGGAACCGTAAAAAGGCCGCGTTGCTGGCGTTTTTCCATAG
GCTCCGCCCCCCTGACGAGCATCACAAAAATCGACGCTCAAGTCAGAGGTGGCGAAACCCGACAGGACTA
TAAAGATACCAGGCGTTTCCCCCTGGAAGCTCCCTCGTGCGCTCTCCTGTTCCGACCCTGCCGCTTACCG
GATACCTGTCCGCCTTTCTCCCTTCGGGAAGCGTGGCGCTTTCTCATAGCTCACGCTGTAGGTATCTCAG
TTCGGTGTAGGTCGTTCGCTCCAAGCTGGGCTGTGTGCACGAACCCCCCGTTCAGCCCGACCGCTGCGCC
TTATCCGGTAACTATCGTCTTGAGTCCAACCCGGTAAGACACGACTTATCGCCACTGGCAGCAGCCACTG
GTAACAGGATTAGCAGAGCGAGGTATGTAGGCGGTGCTACAGAGTTCTTGAAGTGGTGGCCTAACTACGG
CTACACTAGAAGAACAGTATTTGGTATCTGCGCTCTGCTGAAGCCAGTTACCTTCGGAAAAAGAGTTGGT
AGCTCTTGATCCGGCAAACAAACCACCGCTGGTAGCGGTGGTTTTTTTGTTTGCAAGCAGCAGATTACGC
GCAGAAAAAAAGGATCTCAAGAAGATCCTTTGATCTTTTCTACGGGGTCTGACGCTCAGTGGAACGAAAA
CTCACGTTAAGGGATTTTGGTCATGAGATTATCAAAAAGGATCTTCACCTAGATCCTTTTAAATTAAAAA
TGAAGTTTTAAATCAATCTAAAGTATATATGAGTAAACTTGGTCTGACAGTTACCAATGCTTAATCAGTG
AGGCACCTATCTCAGCGATCTGTCTATTTCGTTCATCCATAGTTGCCTGACTCCCCGTCGTGTAGATAAC
TACGATACGGGAGGGCTTACCATCTGGCCCCAGTGCTGCAATGATACCGCGAGACCCACGCTCACCGGCT
CCAGATTTATCAGCAATAAACCAGCCAGCCGGAAGGGCCGAGCGCAGAAGTGGTCCTGCAACTTTATCCG
CCTCCATCCAGTCTATTAATTGTTGCCGGGAAGCTAGAGTAAGTAGTTCGCCAGTTAATAGTTTGCGCAA
CGTTGTTGCCATTGCTACAGGCATCGTGGTGTCACGCTCGTCGTTTGGTATGGCTTCATTCAGCTCCGGT
TCCCAACGATCAAGGCGAGTTACATGATCCCCCATGTTGTGCAAAAAAGCGGTTAGCTCCTTCGGTCCTC
CGATCGTTGTCAGAAGTAAGTTGGCCGCAGTGTTATCACTCATGGTTATGGCAGCACTGCATAATTCTCT
TACTGTCATGCCATCCGTAAGATGCTTTTCTGTGACTGGTGAGTACTCAACCAAGTCATTCTGAGAATAG
TGTATGCGGCGACCGAGTTGCTCTTGCCCGGCGTCAATACGGGATAATACCGCGCCACATAGCAGAACTT
TAAAAGTGCTCATCATTGGAAAACGTTCTTCGGGGCGAAAACTCTCAAGGATCTTACCGCTGTTGAGATC
CAGTTCGATGTAACCCACTCGTGCACCCAACTGATCTTCAGCATCTTTTACTTTCACCAGCGTTTCTGGG
TGAGCAAAAACAGGAAGGCAAAATGCCGCAAAAAAGGGAATAAGGGCGACACGGAAATGTTGAATACTCA
TACTCTTCCTTTTTCAATATTATTGAAGCATTTATCAGGGTTATTGTCTCATGAGCGGATACATATTTGA
ATGTATTTAGAAAAATAAACAAATAGGGGTTCCGCGCACATTTCCCCGAAAAGTGCCACCTGACGTCTAA
GAAACCATTATTATCATGACATTAACCTATAAAAATAGGCGTATCACGAGGCCCTTTCGTCTCGCGCGTT
TCGGTGATGACGGTGAAAACCTCTGACACATGCAGCTCCCGGAGACGGTCACAGCTTGTCTGTAAGCGGA
TGCCGGGAGCAGACAAGCCCGTCAGGGCGCGTCAGCGGGTGTTGGCGGGTGTCGGGGCTGGCTTAACTAT
GCGGCATCAGAGCAGATTGTACTGAGAGTGCACCATATGCGGTGTGAAATACCGCACAGATGCGTAAGGA
GAAAATA
